>Addgene plasmid #153163 | pAM-AAV-mSncg-EGFP | addgene full sequence | sequence record 301968 | Addgene NGS Result
ATGCTACACAATTAGGCTTGTACATATTGTCGTTAGAACGCGGCTACAATTAATACATAACCTTATGTAT
CATACACATACGATTTAGGTGACACTATAGAATACACGGAATTAATTCTAGCTGCGCGCTCGCTCGCTCA
CTGAGGCCGCCCGGGCAAAGCCCGGGCGTCGGGCGACCTTTGGTCGCCCGGCCTCAGTGAGCGAGCGAGC
GCGCAGAGAGGGAGTGGCCAACTCCATCACTAGGGGTTCCTTGTAGTTAATGATTAACCCGCCATGCTAC
TTATCTACGTAGCCATGCTCTAGGTACCATTGACGTCAATAATGACGTATGTTCCCATAGTAACGCCAAT
AGGGACTTTCCATTGACGTCAATGGGTGGAGTATTTACGGTAAACTGCCCACTTGGCAGTACATCAAGTG
TATCATATGGTCCCATGCCACTAGTGGGAGCTGTGTTACCTGTTGCAGCCCCACCCAAAGCCCCTGCTAT
AGGTCAAGCAGGAATCACCCTGCCATCCCCAGCCTGGGGCCTGGAGTACCAGATCCAGGAAACTAGCATC
CCTTAGCTATAGAGATAGCCACACATCAGCCCATTCCTCAGATGTGTATCTGGGGCTCAGACATCATCTC
CCGATCTCCGACAAGGGCAGGATTTCCTTACCGTCTGATGGGGTCTCTGCTGGTATCCTCAGCCCCTAGT
CTCCAGCCTTCAGGCATGCCGGGCCTATTGAGATGGGAGAACTTGGTACCGGGGTCCTGTGCCCAGGACC
CTAGCAGTCCCCAGCTCAGGTACACCCCAAAGCCCAGCAGCAGTGTCGGGATCATGGTGAGGGGCTCCTG
TGCTGATGCTCAGCCTTACAAGTGACTCTCAAATTTGCTGGTGATGTGGTCTTCAAGCGAAATGTCAGAA
AGAAAAGAAAACACGAGGACAACAAAGGGAGGAAGTGGCCTGGTCCGGCCCACCCGGCAAGTCTCATCCG
CCCCCGCCCCCGCCCCTTCCAGCCTGGCCCCCTTGGAGGCCTCCAACCACTCAGGTCAATTCCTGTGTCC
TGAGGGCACTTGAATCAGGGACACGGGATTTGGTAGACACATAAAGGTGGCCCCATTAAACTTATTTCTC
CAGGACTCTGTCGTGGGCCTGGAGGAGATCTGGTGCCACCCATACTGTTGGCCAGGAAGTGGGGAACGGG
CACATCACACCTGCTCGGCACCTTGGGCTATGGGAACTAGCAGGTGGGTGGGAACTCAGAGAAGGAAAGG
GACTATGCTAGAATCACACAGCGGGCAGCCCAGTCTAGGGCATGGGGAGCAGCTTTGGGTGTTTCTGGCC
TCAGCCTTCCAACAGGTTTGGCTAGAGCTCCAGGCTCAAGAGCATCCAGGATACAGTGGGGAACTGGATA
ACAGGGCAGCCTGCAGGTTGGCCATTCATTGGATTGGCCCTGACCCCGGCCCAGCCTGGGACACTGAGGC
ATCATCAGTCAAGGCACTTTTCTTCTGCATATAAGAGCCAGGGCACGAGACCACCAGGGCTTTCCAAGGA
TGAATGAGGTGTAATGATAGATTAGGATATGTCCAGCCTCCAACACGCTCTCCCTCCCCCAGGGCCAACA
AGAGTCAGCAGGGCAGAATAGAGCCAGTAGGGGCCCGGGCCCTGCTCGCTGGTATCCCCGTGAGGCATGC
CTTCTCTCTGGCCCGCCCTCCCTGCCCCCACCCTGGCCCGGGCTGGCTGGGCTCCAGCCAGCAGCCACAG
CATCAATATTTCATCTGCGTCAATAAGAGGCAGTAGCAGCAGAGACAGCGGCTGCGGCAGCACTCCAGTC
CATAGCTTGCAGCAGCCAGGTTCCATCCTTGCAAACACCATGGACGTCTTCAAGGAATTCATGGTGAGCA
AGGGCGAGGAGCTGTTCACCGGGGTGGTGCCCATCCTGGTCGAGCTGGACGGCGACGTAAACGGCCACAA
GTTCAGCGTGTCCGGCGAGGGCGAGGGCGATGCCACCTACGGCAAGCTGACCCTGAAGTTCATCTGCACC
ACCGGCAAGCTGCCCGTGCCCTGGCCCACCCTCGTGACCACCCTGACCTACGGCGTGCAGTGCTTCAGCC
GCTACCCCGACCACATGAAGCAGCACGACTTCTTCAAGTCCGCCATGCCCGAAGGCTACGTCCAGGAGCG
CACCATCTTCTTCAAGGACGACGGCAACTACAAGACCCGCGCCGAGGTGAAGTTCGAGGGCGACACCCTG
GTGAACCGCATCGAGCTGAAGGGCATCGACTTCAAGGAGGACGGCAACATCCTGGGGCACAAGCTGGAGT
ACAACTACAACAGCCACAACGTCTATATCATGGCCGACAAGCAGAAGAACGGCATCAAGGTGAACTTCAA
GATCCGCCACAACATCGAGGACGGCAGCGTGCAGCTCGCCGACCACTACCAGCAGAACACCCCCATCGGC
GACGGCCCCGTGCTGCTGCCCGACAACCACTACCTGAGCACCCAGTCCGCCCTGAGCAAAGACCCCAACG
AGAAGCGCGATCACATGGTCCTGCTGGAGTTCGTGACCGCCGCCGGGATCACTCTCGGCATGGACGAGCT
GTACAAGTAAAGATCTACGCGTGGTACCTCTAGAGTCGACCCGGGCGGCCTCGAGAAGCTTATCGATAAT
CAACCTCTGGATTACAAAATTTGTGAAAGATTGACTGGTATTCTTAACTATGTTGCTCCTTTTACGCTAT
GTGGATACGCTGCTTTAATGCCTTTGTATCATGCTATTGCTTCCCGTATGGCTTTCATTTTCTCCTCCTT
GTATAAATCCTGGTTGCTGTCTCTTTATGAGGAGTTGTGGCCCGTTGTCAGGCAACGTGGCGTGGTGTGC
ACTGTGTTTGCTGACGCAACCCCCACTGGTTGGGGCATTGCCACCACCTGTCAGCTCCTTTCCGGGACTT
TCGCTTTCCCCCTCCCTATTGCCACGGCGGAACTCATCGCCGCCTGCCTTGCCCGCTGCTGGACAGGGGC
TCGGCTGTTGGGCACTGACAATTCCGTGGTGTTGTCGGGGAAATCATCGTCCTTTCCTTGGCTGCTCGCC
TGTGTTGCCACCTGGATTCTGCGCGGGACGTCCTTCTGCTACGTCCCTTCGGCCCTCAATCCAGCGGACC
TTCCTTCCCGCGGCCTGCTGCCGGCTCTGCGGCCTCTTCCGCGTCTTCGCCTTCGCCCTCAGACGAGTCG
GATCTCCCTTTGGGCCGCCTCCCCGCATCGATACCGTCGACTCGCTGATCAGCCTCGACTGTGCCTTCTA
GTTGCCAGCCATCTGTTGTTTGCCCCTCCCCCGTGCCTTCCTTGACCCTGGAAGGTGCCACTCCCACTGT
CCTTTCCTAATAAAATGAGGAAATTGCATCGCATTGTCTGAGTAGGTGTCATTCTATTCTGGGGGGTGGG
GTGGGGCAGGACAGCAAGGGGGAGGATTGGGAAGACAATAGCAGGCATGCTGGGGATGCGGTGGGCTCTA
TGGCTTCTGAGGCGGAAAGAACCAGCTGGGGCTCGACTAGAGCATGGCTACGTAGATAAGTAGCATGGCG
GGTTAATCATTAACTACAAGGAACCCCTAGTGATGGAGTTGGCCACTCCCTCTCTGCGCGCTCGCTCGCT
CACTGAGGCCGGGCGACCAAAGGTCGCCCGACGCCCGGGCGGCCTCAGTGAGCGAGCGAGCGCGCAGAGC
TTTTTGCAAAAGCCTAGGCCTCCAAAAAAGCCTCCTCACTACTTCTGGAATAGCTCAGAGGCCGAGGCGG
CCTCGGCCTCTGCATAAATAAAAAAAATTAGTCAGCCATGGGGCGGAGAATGGGCGGAACTGGGCGGAGT
TAGGGGCGGGATGGGCGGAGTTAGGGGCGGGACTATGGTTGCTGACTAATTGAGATGCATGCTTTGCATA
CTTCTGCCTGCTGGGGAGCCTGGGGACTTTCCACACCTGGTTGCTGACTAATTGAGATGCATGCTTTGCA
TACTTCTGCCTGCTGGGGAGCCTGGGGACTTTCCACACCCTAACTGACACACATTCCACAGCTGCATTAA
TGAATCGGCCAACGCGCGGGGAGAGGCGGTTTGCGTATTGGGCGCTCTTCCGCTTCCTCGCTCACTGACT
CGCTGCGCTCGGTCGTTCGGCTGCGGCGAGCGGTATCAGCTCACTCAAAGGCGGTAATACGGTTATCCAC
AGAATCAGGGGATAACGCAGGAAAGAACATGTGAGCAAAAGGCCAGCAAAAGGCCAGGAACCGTAAAAAG
GCCGCGTTGCTGGCGTTTTTCCATAGGCTCCGCCCCCCTGACGAGCATCACAAAAATCGACGCTCAAGTC
AGAGGTGGCGAAACCCGACAGGACTATAAAGATACCAGGCGTTTCCCCCTGGAAGCTCCCTCGTGCGCTC
TCCTGTTCCGACCCTGCCGCTTACCGGATACCTGTCCGCCTTTCTCCCTTCGGGAAGCGTGGCGCTTTCT
CATAGCTCACGCTGTAGGTATCTCAGTTCGGTGTAGGTCGTTCGCTCCAAGCTGGGCTGTGTGCACGAAC
CCCCCGTTCAGCCCGACCGCTGCGCCTTATCCGGTAACTATCGTCTTGAGTCCAACCCGGTAAGACACGA
CTTATCGCCACTGGCAGCAGCCACTGGTAACAGGATTAGCAGAGCGAGGTATGTAGGCGGTGCTACAGAG
TTCTTGAAGTGGTGGCCTAACTACGGCTACACTAGAAGAACAGTATTTGGTATCTGCGCTCTGCTGAAGC
CAGTTACCTTCGGAAAAAGAGTTGGTAGCTCTTGATCCGGCAAACAAACCACCGCTGGTAGCGGTGGTTT
TTTTGTTTGCAAGCAGCAGATTACGCGCAGAAAAAAAGGATCTCAAGAAGATCCTTTGATCTTTTCTACG
GGGTCTGACGCTCAGTGGAACGAAAACTCACGTTAAGGGATTTTGGTCATGAGATTATCAAAAAGGATCT
TCACCTAGATCCTTTTAAATTAAAAATGAAGTTTTAAATCAATCTAAAGTATATATGAGTAAACTTGGTC
TGACAGTTACCAATGCTTAATCAGTGAGGCACCTATCTCAGCGATCTGTCTATTTCGTTCATCCATAGTT
GCCTGACTCCCCGTCGTGTAGATAACTACGATACGGGAGGGCTTACCATCTGGCCCCAGTGCTGCAATGA
TACCGCGAGACCCACGCTCACCGGCTCCAGATTTATCAGCAATAAACCAGCCAGCCGGAAGGGCCGAGCG
CAGAAGTGGTCCTGCAACTTTATCCGCCTCCATCCAGTCTATTAATTGTTGCCGGGAAGCTAGAGTAAGT
AGTTCGCCAGTTAATAGTTTGCGCAACGTTGTTGCCATTGCTACAGGCATCGTGGTGTCACGCTCGTCGT
TTGGTATGGCTTCATTCAGCTCCGGTTCCCAACGATCAAGGCGAGTTACATGATCCCCCATGTTGTGCAA
AAAAGCGGTTAGCTCCTTCGGTCCTCCGATCGTTGTCAGAAGTAAGTTGGCCGCAGTGTTATCACTCATG
GTTATGGCAGCACTGCATAATTCTCTTACTGTCATGCCATCCGTAAGATGCTTTTCTGTGACTGGTGAGT
ACTCAACCAAGTCATTCTGAGAATAGTGTATGCGGCGACCGAGTTGCTCTTGCCCGGCGTCAATACGGGA
TAATACCGCGCCACATAGCAGAACTTTAAAAGTGCTCATCATTGGAAAACGTTCTTCGGGGCGAAAACTC
TCAAGGATCTTACCGCTGTTGAGATCCAGTTCGATGTAACCCACTCGTGCACCCAACTGATCTTCAGCAT
CTTTTACTTTCACCAGCGTTTCTGGGTGAGCAAAAACAGGAAGGCAAAATGCCGCAAAAAAGGGAATAAG
GGCGACACGGAAATGTTGAATACTCATACTCTTCCTTTTTCAATATTATTGAAGCATTTATCAGGGTTAT
TGTCTCATGAGCGGATACATATTTGAATGTATTTAGAAAAATAAACAAATAGGGGTTCCGCGCACATTTC
CCCGAAAAGTGCCACCTGACGTCTAAGAAACCATTATTATCATGACATTAACCTATAAAAATAGGCGTAT
CACGAGGCCCTTTCGTCTCGCGCGTTTCGGTGATGACGGTGAAAACCTCTGACACATGCAGCTCCCGGAG
ACGGTCACAGCTTGTCTGTAAGCGGATGCCGGGAGCAGACAAGCCCGTCAGGGCGCGTCAGCGGGTGTTG
GCGGGTGTCGGGGCTGGCTTAACTATGCGGCATCAGAGCAGATTGTACTGAGAGTGCACCATTCGACGCT
CTCCCTTATGCGACTCCTGCATTAGGAAGCAGCCCAGTAGTAGGTTGAGGCCGTTGAGCACCGCCGCCGC
AAGGAATGGTGCATGCAAGGAGATGGCGCCCAACAGTCCCCCGGCCACGGGGCCTGCCACCATACCCACG
CCGAAACAAGCGCTCATGAGCCCGAAGTGGCGAGCCCGATCTTCCCCATCGGTGATGTCGGCGATATAGG
CGCCAGCAACCGCACCTGTGGCGCCGGTGATGCCGGCCACGATGCGTCCGGCGTAGAGGATCTGGCTAGC
GATGACCCTGCTGATTGGTTCGCTGACCATTTCCGGGTGCGGGACGGCGTTACCAGAAACTCAGAAGGTT
CGTCCAACCAAACCGACTCTGACGGCAGTTTACGAGAGAGATGATAGGGTCTGCTTCAGTAAGCCAG
Features (pLannotate 1.2.2; 18 found; start..end, strand, type, name):
     83..101     +  promoter       SP6 promoter: promoter for bacteriophage SP6 RNA polymerase
    120..251     -  repeat_region  AAV2 ITR (fragment): inverted terminal repeat of adeno-associated virus serotype 2 inverted
    307..429     +  enhancer       CMV enhancer (fragment): human cytomegalovirus immediate early enhancer
    661..825     -  CDS            Mmrn2 (fragment): MMRN2_MOUSE - Experimental evidence at protein level: Swiss-Prot protein existence level 1. Inhibits endothelial cells motility and acts as a negative regulator of angiogenesis; it downregulates KDR activation by binding VEGFA. From Mus musculus (Mouse).
   1881..2600    +  CDS            EGFP: the original enhanced GFP (Yang et al., 1996) mammalian codon-optimized
   2658..3246    +  misc_feature   WPRE: woodchuck hepatitis virus posttranscriptional regulatory element
   3279..3503    +  polyA_signal   bGH poly(A) signal: bovine growth hormone polyadenylation signal
   3507..3528    +  promoter       SV40 promoter (fragment): SV40 enhancer and early promoter
   3589..3680    +  repeat_region  AAV2 ITR (fragment): inverted terminal repeat of adeno-associated virus serotype 2 inverted
   3680..3709    -  repeat_region  AAV2 ITR (fragment): inverted terminal repeat of adeno-associated virus serotype 2 inverted
   3713..4042    -  promoter       SV40 promoter: SV40 enhancer and early promoter
   4049..4105    -  CDS            lacI (fragment): lac repressor; lacI; The lac repressor binds to the lac operator to inhibit transcription in E. coli. This inhibition can be relieved by adding lactose or isopropyl-β-D-thiogalactopyranoside (IPTG).
   4288..4876    -  rep_origin     ori: high-copy-number ColE1/pMB1/pBR322/pUC origin of replication
   5047..5907    -  CDS            AmpR: β-lactamase; bla; confers resistance to ampicillin, carbenicillin, and related antibiotics
   5908..6012    -  promoter       AmpR promoter: bla
   6107..6142    +  CDS            rop (fragment): Rop protein, which maintains plasmids at low copy number; rop
   6244..6292    +  misc_feature   bom (fragment): basis of mobility region from pBR322
   6293..6572    -  CDS            TcR (fragment): tetracycline efflux protein; tet; confers resistance to tetracycline
