[The description below was written by a language model from this plasmid's Addgene catalogue record and pLannotate feature annotations shown in this document.]
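Description:
pAM-AAV-mSncg-EGFP is an adeno-associated virus transfer plasmid built on a pAAV backbone and catalogued as an empty backbone for mammalian expression. It is designed to drive gene expression in retinal ganglion cells from the mouse gamma-synuclein (mSncg) promoter, with a fluorescent reporter. In bacteria it is maintained by a high-copy ColE1/pUC-type origin and selected with ampicillin through the β-lactamase gene and its native promoter. The catalogue lists a backbone of 6,506 bp, while the sequenced record is 6,717 nt.

The expression cassette lies between AAV2 inverted terminal repeats, which the annotation detects only as fragments. The ITRs are the cis elements needed for replication and packaging of the intervening DNA into AAV particles. Downstream of the left ITR is a short CMV enhancer fragment, followed by a stretch of roughly 1.4 kb that has no promoter annotation. This is presumably where the mSncg promoter sits, and the reverse-strand hit to a mouse Mmrn2 coding fragment within it probably reflects neighbouring genomic sequence, though the record does not confirm this. The promoter region leads into a mammalian codon-optimised EGFP coding sequence, then a WPRE to enhance transcript stability and expression, and a bovine growth hormone polyadenylation signal.

Outside the ITRs, the table shows an SP6 promoter, an SV40 promoter and small remnants of lacI, rop, bom and the tetracycline resistance gene. These look like carry-over from ancestral cloning vectors rather than functional parts. The plasmid can be used to produce AAV that labels retinal ganglion cells with EGFP, or as a starting vector for placing other genes under mSncg control.
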