Addgene plasmid #153163: pAM-AAV-mSncg-EGFP
Purpose: (Empty Backbone) Mouse gamma-synuclein (mSncg) promoter-mediates gene expression in retinal ganglion cells with fluorescent reporter
Depositing lab: Yang Hu. Depositing organization: Stanford University. Publication: Mouse gamma-Synuclein Promoter-Mediated Gene Expression and Editing in Mammalian Retinal Ganglion Cells. Wang Q, Zhuang PS, Huang H, Li L, Liu L, Webber HC, Dalal R, Siew L, Fligor CM, Chang KC, Nahmou M, Kreymerman A, Sun Y, Meyer JS, Goldberg JL, Hu Y. J Neurosci. 2020 Apr 9. pii: JNEUROSCI.0102-20.2020. doi: 10.1523/JNEUROSCI.0102-20.2020. PubMed 32300046.
Backbone
  Vector backbone: pAAV
  Backbone size (bp): 6506
  Vector type: Mammalian Expression, AAV
  Promoter: mSncg
Growth in bacteria
  Bacterial resistance: Ampicillin, 100 μg/mL
  Growth temperature: 37°C
  Growth strain: NEB Stable
  Copy number: Unknown
Terms and licenses: Academic/Nonprofit Terms; Industry Terms: Not Available to Industry
How to cite: pAM-AAV-mSncg-EGFP was a gift from Yang Hu (Addgene plasmid # 153163 ; http://n2t.net/addgene:153163 ; RRID:Addgene_153163)
