>Addgene plasmid #153163 | pAM-AAV-mSncg-EGFP | depositor partial sequence | sequence record 296412 | pAM-AAV-mSncg-EGFP sequence 3597 bps
CTGCGCGCTCGCTCGCTCACTGAGGCCGCCCGGGCAAAGCCCGGGCGTCGGGCGACCTTTGGTCGCCCGG
CCTCAGTGAGCGAGCGAGCGCGCAGAGAGGGAGTGGCCAACTCCATCACTAGGGGTTCCTTGTAGTTAAT
GATTAACCCGCCATGCTACTTATTTACGTAGCCATGCTCTAGGTACCATTGACGTCAATAATGACGTATG
TTCCCATAGTAACGCCAATAGGGACTTTCCATTGACGTCAATGGGTGGAGTATTTACGGTAAACTGCCCA
CTTGGCAGTACATCAAGTGTATCATATGGTCCCATGCCACTAGTGGGAGCTGTGTTACCTGTTGCAGCCC
CACCCAAAGCCCCTGCTATAGGTCAAGCAGGAATCACCCTGCCATCCCCAGCCTGGGGCCTGGAGTACCA
GATCCAGGAAACTAGCATCCCTTAGCTATAGAGATAGCCACACATCAGCCCATTCCTCAGATGTGTATCT
GGGGCTCAGACATCATCTCCCGATCTCCGACAAGGGCAGGATTTCCTTACCGTCTGATGGGGTCTCTGCT
GGTATCCTCAGCCCCTAGTCTCCAGCCTTCAGGCATGCCGGGCCTATTGAGATGGGAGAACTTGGTACCG
GGGTCCTGTGCCCAGGACCCTAGCAGTCCCCAGCTCAGGTACACCCCAAAGCCCAGCAGCAGTGTCGGGA
TCATGGTGAGGGGCTCCTGTGCTGATGCTCAGCCTTACAAGTGACTCTCAAATTTGCTGGTGATGTGGTC
TTCAAGCGAAATGTCAGAAAGAAAAGAAAACACGAGGACAACAAAGGGAGGAAGTGGCCTGGTCCGGCCC
ACCCGGCAAGTCTCATCCGCCCCCGCCCCCGCCCCTTCCAGCCTGGCCCCCTTGGAGGCCTCCAACCACT
CAGGTCAATTCCTGTGTCCTGAGGGCACTTGAATCAGGGACACGGGATTTGGTAGACACATAAAGGTGGC
CCCATTAAACTTATTTCTCCAGGACTCTGTCGTGGGCCTGGAGGAGATCTGGTGCCACCCATACTGTTGG
CCAGGAAGTGGGGAACGGGCACATCACACCTGCTCGGCACCTTGGGCTATGGGAACTAGCAGGTGGGTGG
GAACTCAGAGAAGGAAAGGGACTATGCTAGAATCACACAGCGGGCAGCCCAGTCTAGGGCATGGGGAGCA
GCTTTGGGTGTTTCTGGCCTCAGCCTTCCAACAGGTTTGGCTAGAGCTCCAGGCTCAAGAGCATCCAGGA
TACAGTGGGGAACTGGATAACAGGGCAGCCTGCAGGTTGGCCATTCATTGGATTGGCCCTGACCCCGGCC
CAGCCTGGGACACTGAGGCATCATCAGTCAAGGCACTTTTCTTCTGCATATAAGAGCCAGGGCACGAGAC
CACCAGGGCTTTCCAAGGATGAATGAGGTGTAATGATAGATTAGGATATGTCCAGCCTCCAACACGCTCT
CCCTCCCCCAGGGCCAACAAGAGTCAGCAGGGCAGAATAGAGCCAGTAGGGGCCCGGGCCCTGCTCGCTG
GTATCCCCGTGAGGCATGCCTTCTCTCTGGCCCGCCCTCCCTGCCCCCACCCTGGCCCGGGCTGGCTGGG
CTCCAGCCAGCAGCCACAGCATCAATATTTCATCTGCGTCAATAAGAGGCAGTAGCAGCAGAGACAGCGG
CTGCGGCAGCACTCCAGTCCATAGCTTGCAGCAGCCAGGTTCCATCCTTGCAAACACCATGGACGTCTTC
AAGGAATTCATGGTGAGCAAGGGCGAGGAGCTGTTCACCGGGGTGGTGCCCATCCTGGTCGAGCTGGACG
GCGACGTAAACGGCCACAAGTTCAGCGTGTCCGGCGAGGGCGAGGGCGATGCCACCTACGGCAAGCTGAC
CCTGAAGTTCATCTGCACCACCGGCAAGCTGCCCGTGCCCTGGCCCACCCTCGTGACCACCCTGACCTAC
GGCGTGCAGTGCTTCAGCCGCTACCCCGACCACATGAAGCAGCACGACTTCTTCAAGTCCGCCATGCCCG
AAGGCTACGTCCAGGAGCGCACCATCTTCTTCAAGGACGACGGCAACTACAAGACCCGCGCCGAGGTGAA
GTTCGAGGGCGACACCCTGGTGAACCGCATCGAGCTGAAGGGCATCGACTTCAAGGAGGACGGCAACATC
CTGGGGCACAAGCTGGAGTACAACTACAACAGCCACAACGTCTATATCATGGCCGACAAGCAGAAGAACG
GCATCAAGGTGAACTTCAAGATCCGCCACAACATCGAGGACGGCAGCGTGCAGCTCGCCGACCACTACCA
GCAGAACACCCCCATCGGCGACGGCCCCGTGCTGCTGCCCGACAACCACTACCTGAGCACCCAGTCCGCC
CTGAGCAAAGACCCCAACGAGAAGCGCGATCACATGGTCCTGCTGGAGTTCGTGACCGCCGCCGGGATCA
CTCTCGGCATGGACGAGCTGTACAAGTAAAGATCTACGCGTGGTACCTCTAGAGTCGACCCGGGCGGCCT
CGAGAAGCTTATCGATAATCAACCTCTGGATTACAAAATTTGTGAAAGATTGACTGGTATTCTTAACTAT
GTTGCTCCTTTTACGCTATGTGGATACGCTGCTTTAATGCCTTTGTATCATGCTATTGCTTCCCGTATGG
CTTTCATTTTCTCCTCCTTGTATAAATCCTGGTTGCTGTCTCTTTATGAGGAGTTGTGGCCCGTTGTCAG
GCAACGTGGCGTGGTGTGCACTGTGTTTGCTGACGCAACCCCCACTGGTTGGGGCATTGCCACCACCTGT
CAGCTCCTTTCCGGGACTTTCGCTTTCCCCCTCCCTATTGCCACGGCGGAACTCATCGCCGCCTGCCTTG
CCCGCTGCTGGACAGGGGCTCGGCTGTTGGGCACTGACAATTCCGTGGTGTTGTCGGGGAAATCATCGTC
CTTTCCTTGGCTGCTCGCCTGTGTTGCCACCTGGATTCTGCGCGGGACGTCCTTCTGCTACGTCCCTTCG
GCCCTCAATCCAGCGGACCTTCCTTCCCGCGGCCTGCTGCCGGCTCTGCGGCCTCTTCCGCGTCTTCGCC
TTCGCCCTCAGACGAGTCGGATCTCCCTTTGGGCCGCCTCCCCGCATCGATACCGTCGACTCGCTGATCA
GCCTCGACTGTGCCTTCTAGTTGCCAGCCATCTGTTGTTTGCCCCTCCCCCGTGCCTTCCTTGACCCTGG
AAGGTGCCACTCCCACTGTCCTTTCCTAATAAAATGAGGAAATTGCATCGCATTGTCTGAGTAGGTGTCA
TTCTATTCTGGGGGGTGGGGTGGGGCAGGACAGCAAGGGGGAGGATTGGGAAGACAATAGCAGGCATGCT
GGGGATGCGGTGGGCTCTATGGCTTCTGAGGCGGAAAGAACCAGCTGGGGCTCGACTAGAGCATGGCTAC
GTAGATAAGTAGCATGGCGGGTTAATCATTAACTACAAGGAACCCCTAGTGATGGAGTTGGCCACTCCCT
CTCTGCGCGCTCGCTCGCTCACTGAGGCCGGGCGACCAAAGGTCGCCCGACGCCCGGGCTTTGCCCGGGC
GGCCTCAGTGAGCGAGCGAGCGCGCAG
